Addgene plasmid #128822: pEF Doc2beta D303N mutant GFP
Purpose: To visualize Doc2beta D303N mutant in PC12 cells
Depositing lab: Edwin Chapman. Depositing organization: University of Wisconsin, Madison. Publication: Excitatory and Inhibitory Neurons Utilize Different Ca(2+) Sensors and Sources to Regulate Spontaneous Release. Courtney NA, Briguglio JS, Bradberry MM, Greer C, Chapman ER. Neuron. 2018 Jun 6;98(5):977-991.e5. doi: 10.1016/j.neuron.2018.04.022. Epub 2018 May 10. PubMed 29754754.
Backbone
  Vector backbone: pEF-GFP
  Vector type: Mammalian Expression
Growth in bacteria
  Bacterial resistance: Ampicillin, 100 μg/mL
  Growth temperature: 37°C
  Growth strain: DH5alpha
  Copy number: Unknown
Gene/Insert
  Gene/Insert name: Doc2beta (alt name: Double C2 protein beta)
  Species: R. norvegicus (rat)
  Insert size (bp): 1236
  Mutation: D303N
  Entrez Gene: Doc2b
  Promoter: EF-1alpha
  Tag / fusion protein: EGFP (C terminal on insert)
  Cloning method: Ligation Independent Cloning
Terms and licenses: Academic/Nonprofit Terms; Industry Terms: Not Available to Industry
How to cite: pEF Doc2beta D303N mutant GFP was a gift from Edwin Chapman (Addgene plasmid # 128822 ; http://n2t.net/addgene:128822 ; RRID:Addgene_128822)
