[The description below was written by a language model from this plasmid's Addgene catalogue record and pLannotate feature annotations shown in this document.]
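Description:
pEF Doc2beta D303N mutant GFP is a 6,286-nt mammalian expression plasmid built on the pEF-GFP backbone. It is maintained in E. coli through a high-copy ColE1/pUC-type origin and selected with ampicillin via the β-lactamase (AmpR) gene and its own promoter. No mammalian selection marker is annotated, which suggests transient transfection use. The backbone also carries an SV40 origin of replication, which can support episomal amplification in cells expressing SV40 large T antigen. Other annotated backbone elements are an SV40 poly(A) signal, lac promoter/operator remnants, short lacI fragments and a very small CMV enhancer fragment, which look like leftovers from vector construction rather than functional parts.

The expression cassette is driven by the strong constitutive human EF-1α promoter. This is followed by the 1,236-bp rat Doc2b (double C2 protein beta) coding sequence carrying the D303N substitution. EGFP lies downstream after a short linker region and is recorded as a C-terminal tag on the insert. Transcripts are terminated by a rabbit β-globin polyadenylation signal. The short "HBB fragment" annotated just before this signal most likely reflects β-globin 3′ sequence belonging to that terminator region rather than an intended coding element.

Doc2b is a calcium sensor that binds phospholipids in a calcium-dependent manner, promotes SNARE-mediated vesicle fusion, and has been implicated in spontaneous neurotransmitter release. The record does not state the functional consequence of D303N. The stated purpose is to visualise the fluorescently tagged mutant protein in PC12 cells, for example to follow its localisation.
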