Features (pLannotate 1.2.2; 17 found; start..end, strand, type, name):
     12..1193    +  promoter       EF-1α promoter: strong constitutive promoter for human elongation factor EF-1α
   1205..2440    +  CDS            Doc2b: DOC2B_RAT - Experimental evidence at protein level: Swiss-Prot protein existence level 1. Calcium sensor which positively regulates SNARE-dependent fusion of vesicles with membranes. Binds phospholipids in a calcium- dependent manner and may act at the priming stage of fusion by modifying membrane curvature to stimulate fusion. Involved in calcium- triggered exocytosis in chromaffin cells and calcium-dependent spontaneous release of neurotransmitter in absence of action potentials in neuronal cells. Involved both in glucose-stimulated insulin secretion in pancreatic cells and insulin-dependent
   2498..3217    +  CDS            EGFP: the original enhanced GFP (Yang et al., 1996) mammalian codon-optimized
   3227..3298    +  CDS            HBB (fragment): HBB_PONPY - Experimental evidence at transcript level: Swiss-Prot protein existence level 2. Involved in oxygen transport from the lung to the various peripheral tissues. From Pongo pygmaeus (Bornean orangutan).
   3369..3424    +  polyA_signal   β-globin poly(A) signal: rabbit β-globin polyadenylation signal (Gil and Proudfoot, 1987)
   3809..3825    -  protein_bind   lac operator: The lac repressor binds to the lac operator to inhibit transcription in E. coli. This inhibition can be relieved by adding lactose or isopropyl-β-D-thiogalactopyranoside (IPTG). lac repressor encoded by lacI
   3833..3863    -  promoter       lac promoter: promoter for the E. coli lac operon
   3878..3899    -  protein_bind   CAP binding site: CAP binding activates transcription in the presence of cAMP. E. coli catabolite activator protein
   3912..3951    -  CDS            lacI (fragment): lac repressor; lacI; The lac repressor binds to the lac operator to inhibit transcription in E. coli. This inhibition can be relieved by adding lactose or isopropyl-β-D-thiogalactopyranoside (IPTG).
   3958..3980    +  promoter       SV40 promoter (fragment): SV40 enhancer and early promoter
   3984..4118    +  rep_origin     SV40 ori: SV40 origin of replication
   4138..4272    +  polyA_signal   SV40 poly(A) signal: SV40 polyadenylation signal
   4274..4328    -  CDS            lacI (fragment): lac repressor; lacI; The lac repressor binds to the lac operator to inhibit transcription in E. coli. This inhibition can be relieved by adding lactose or isopropyl-β-D-thiogalactopyranoside (IPTG).
   4511..5099    -  rep_origin     ori: high-copy-number ColE1/pMB1/pBR322/pUC origin of replication
   5270..6130    -  CDS            AmpR: β-lactamase; bla; confers resistance to ampicillin, carbenicillin, and related antibiotics
   6131..6235    -  promoter       AmpR promoter: bla
   6266..6284    +  enhancer       CMV enhancer (fragment): human cytomegalovirus immediate early enhancer
>Addgene plasmid #128822 | pEF Doc2beta D303N mutant GFP | addgene full sequence | sequence record 254222 | Addgene NGS Result
CATCGCGTGAGGCTCCGGTGCCCGTCAGTGGGCAGAGCGCACATCGCCCACAGTCCCCGAGAAGTTGGGG
GGAGGGGTCGGCAATTGAACCGGTGCCTAGAGAAGGTGGCGCGGGGTAAACTGGGAAAGTGATGTCGTGT
ACTGGCTCCGCCTTTTTCCCGAGGGTGGGGGAGAACCGTATATAAGTGCAGTAGTCGCCGTGAACGTTCT
TTTTCGCAACGGGTTTGCCGCCAGAACACAGGTAAGTGCCGTGTGTGGTTCCCGCGGGCCTGGCCTCTTT
ACGGGTTATGGCCCTTGCGTGCCTTGAATTACTTCCACGCCCCTGGCTGCAGTACGTGATTCTTGATCCC
GAGCTTCGGGTTGGAAGTGGGTGGGAGAGTTCGAGGCCTTGCGCTTAAGGAGCCCCTTCGCCTCGTGCTT
GAGTTGAGGCCTGGCCTGGGCGCTGGGGCCGCCGCGTGCGAATCTGGTGGCACCTTCGCGCCTGTCTCGC
TGCTTTCGATAAGTCTCTAGCCATTTAAAATTTTTGATGACCTGCTGCGACGCTTTTTTTCTGGCAAGAT
AGTCTTGTAAATGCGGGCCAAGATCTGCACACTGGTATTTCGGTTTTTGGGGCCGCGGGCGGCGACGGGG
CCCGTGCGTCCCAGCGCACATGTTCGGCGAGGCGGGGCCTGCGAGCGCGGCCACCGAGAATCGGACGGGG
GTAGTCTCAAGCTGGCCGGCCTGCTCTGGTGCCTGGCCTCGCGCCGCCGTGTATCGCCCCGCCCTGGGCG
GCAAGGCTGGCCCGGTCGGCACCAGTTGCGTGAGCGGAAAGATGGCCGCTTCCCGGCCCTGCTGCAGGGA
GCTCAAAATGGAGGACGCGGCGCTCGGGAGAGCGGGCGGGTGAGTCACCCACACAAAGGAAAAGGGCCTT
TCCGTCCTCAGCCGTCGCTTCATGTGACTCCACGGAGTACCGGGCGCCGTCCAGGCACCTCGATTAGTTC
TCGAGCTTTTGGAGTACGTCGTCTTTAGGTTGGGGGGAGGGGTTTTATGCGATGGAGTTTCCCCACACTG
AGTGGGTGGAGACTGAAGTTAGGCCAGCTTGGCACTTGATGTAATTCTCCTTGGAATTTGCCCTTTTTGA
GTTTGGATCTTGGTTCATTCTCAAGCCTCAGACAGTGGTTCAAAGTTTTTTTCTTCCATTTCAGGTGTCG
TGAGGAATTCCACCATGACCCTCCGAAGACGTGGAGAGAAGGCTACAATCAGCATCCAAGAGCATATGGC
AATCGACGTGTGTCCTGGACCTATCCGACCTATCAAGCAGATCTCCGATTACTTCCCACGATTCCCTCGT
GGACTCCCACCAACAGCTGCACCACGTGCTTCAGCACCTCCAGACGCTCCTGCACGATCGCCAGCAGCTA
CCGCAGGTCCTCGTAGCCCCTCCGACGGAGCACGCGACGACGACGAAGATGTGGACCAGCTCTTCGGAGC
CTACGGTGCCAGCCCAGGCCCCAGCCCCGGACCCAGCCCCGTGAGGCCGCCGGCCAAGCCCCCCGAGGAC
GAACCGGACGCCGACGGCTACGAGTCAGACGACTGCACCGCCCTGGGTACACTGGACTTCAGTCTGCTCT
ATGACCAGGAGAACAACGCACTGCACTGCACCATCAGCAAAGCCAAGGGCCTGAAGCCGATGGATCACAA
TGGACTGGCTGATCCCTACGTCAAACTACACTTGCTGCCTGGAGCCAGCAAGGCAAATAAGCTCAGAACA
AAAACCCTACGGAACACTCTGAACCCCTCCTGGAACGAGACCCTCACCTATTACGGGATCACGGATGAGG
ACATGATCCGAAAGACCCTGAGGATCTCCGTGTGTGACGAGGACAAATTCCGCCACAACGAGTTCATCGG
AGAGACTCGAGTGCCCCTGAAGAAGCTGAAACCCAACCACACCAAGACATTCAGCATCTGCCTGGAGAAG
CAGCTGCCGGTGGACAAGGCAGAGGACAAGTCCCTGGAGGAGCGTGGCCGCATCCTCATCTCTCTCAAGT
ACAGCTCACAGAAGCAGGGCCTGCTGGTGGGCATCGTTCGCTGCGCACACCTGGCGGCCATGGATGCTAA
CGGCTACTCAAACCCCTACGTGAAAACATATCTGAAACCAGATGTAGACAAGAAATCCAAGCATAAGACC
GCAGTCAAGAAGAAAACACTAAACCCTGAATTCAATGAGGAGTTCTGTTACGAGATCAAGCATGGAGACC
TAGCCAAAAAGACCCTGGAGGTCACTGTCTGGGACTATGATATTGGAAAATCCAATGATTTCATCGGTGG
GGTGGTTCTGGGCATCAATGCCAAGGGTGAGCGCCTGAAGCACTGGTTTGACTGTCTGAAGAACAAGGAC
AAGAGGATTGAGCGTTGGCACACGCTCACCAATGAGATCCCAGGGGCTGTACTCAGCGACGGAAGTTCGG
GGTCCAGCGGTTCTTCAGGCAGTTCCCGGGATCCACCGGTCGCCACCATGGTGAGCAAGGGCGAGGAGCT
GTTCACCGGGGTGGTGCCCATCCTGGTCGAGCTGGACGGCGACGTAAACGGCCACAAGTTCAGCGTGTCC
GGCGAGGGCGAGGGCGATGCCACCTACGGCAAGCTGACCCTGAAGTTCATCTGCACCACCGGCAAGCTGC
CCGTGCCCTGGCCCACCCTCGTGACCACCCTGACCTACGGCGTGCAGTGCTTCAGCCGCTACCCCGACCA
CATGAAGCAGCACGACTTCTTCAAGTCCGCCATGCCCGAAGGCTACGTCCAGGAGCGCACCATCTTCTTC
AAGGACGACGGCAACTACAAGACCCGCGCCGAGGTGAAGTTCGAGGGCGACACCCTGGTGAACCGCATCG
AGCTGAAGGGCATCGACTTCAAGGAGGACGGCAACATCCTGGGGCACAAGCTGGAGTACAACTACAACAG
CCACAACGTCTATATCATGGCCGACAAGCAGAAGAACGGCATCAAGGTGAACTTCAAGATCCGCCACAAC
ATCGAGGACGGCAGCGTGCAGCTCGCCGACCACTACCAGCAGAACACCCCCATCGGCGACGGCCCCGTGC
TGCTGCCCGACAACCACTACCTGAGCACCCAGTCCGCCCTGAGCAAAGACCCCAACGAGAAGCGCGATCA
CATGGTCCTGCTGGAGTTCGTGACCGCCGCCGGGATCACTCTCGGCATGGACGAGCTGTACAAGTAAAGC
GGCCGCACTCCTCAGGTGCAGGCTGCCTATCAGAAGGTGGTGGCTGGTGTGGCCAATGCCCTGGCTCACA
AATACCACTGAGATCTTTTTCCCTCTGCCAAAAATTATGGGGACATCATGAAGCCCCTTGAGCATCTGAC
TTCTGGCTAATAAAGGAAATTTATTTTCATTGCAATAGTGTGTTGGAATTTTTTGTGTCTCTCACTCGGA
AGGACATATGGGAGGGCAAATCATTTAAAACATCAGAATGAGTATTTGGTTTAGAGTTTGGCAACATATG
CCCATATGCTGGCTGCCATGAACAAAGGTTGGCTATAAAGAGGTCATCAGTATATGAAACAGCCCCCTGC
TGTCCATTCCTTATTCCATAGAAAAGCCTTGACTTGAGGTTAGATTTTTTTTATATTTTGTTTTGTGTTA
TTTTTTTCTTTAACATCCCTAAAATTTTCCTTACATGTTTTACTAGCCAGATTTTTCCTCCTCTCCTGAC
TACTCCCAGTCATAGCTGTCCCTCTTCTCTTATGGAGATCCCTCGACCTGCAGCCCAAGCTTGGCGTAAT
CATGGTCATAGCTGTTTCCTGTGTGAAATTGTTATCCGCTCACAATTCCACACAACATACGAGCCGGAAG
CATAAAGTGTAAAGCCTGGGGTGCCTAATGAGTGAGCTAACTCACATTAATTGCGTTGCGCTCACTGCCC
GCTTTCCAGTCGGGAAACCTGTCGTGCCAGCGGATCCGCATCTCAATTAGTCAGCAACCATAGTCCCGCC
CCTAACTCCGCCCAGTTCCGCCCATTCTCCGCCCCATGGCTGACTAATTTTTTTTATTTATGCAGAGGCC
GAGGCCGCCTCGGCCTCTGAGCTATTCCAGAAGTAGTGAGGAGGCTTTTTTGGAGGCCTAGGCTTTTGCA
AAAAGCTAACTTGTTTATTGCAGCTTATAATGGTTACAAATAAAGCAATAGCATCACAAATTTCACAAAT
AAAGCATTTTTTTCACTGCATTCTAGTTGTGGTTTGTCCAAACTCATCAATGTATCTTATCATGTCTGGA
TCCGCTGCATTAATGAATCGGCCAACGCGCGGGGAGAGGCGGTTTGCGTATTGGGCGCTCTTCCGCTTCC
TCGCTCACTGACTCGCTGCGCTCGGTCGTTCGGCTGCGGCGAGCGGTATCAGCTCACTCAAAGGCGGTAA
TACGGTTATCCACAGAATCAGGGGATAACGCAGGAAAGAACATGTGAGCAAAAGGCCAGCAAAAGGCCAG
GAACCGTAAAAAGGCCGCGTTGCTGGCGTTTTTCCATAGGCTCCGCCCCCCTGACGAGCATCACAAAAAT
CGACGCTCAAGTCAGAGGTGGCGAAACCCGACAGGACTATAAAGATACCAGGCGTTTCCCCCTGGAAGCT
CCCTCGTGCGCTCTCCTGTTCCGACCCTGCCGCTTACCGGATACCTGTCCGCCTTTCTCCCTTCGGGAAG
CGTGGCGCTTTCTCATAGCTCACGCTGTAGGTATCTCAGTTCGGTGTAGGTCGTTCGCTCCAAGCTGGGC
TGTGTGCACGAACCCCCCGTTCAGCCCGACCGCTGCGCCTTATCCGGTAACTATCGTCTTGAGTCCAACC
CGGTAAGACACGACTTATCGCCACTGGCAGCAGCCACTGGTAACAGGATTAGCAGAGCGAGGTATGTAGG
CGGTGCTACAGAGTTCTTGAAGTGGTGGCCTAACTACGGCTACACTAGAAGAACAGTATTTGGTATCTGC
GCTCTGCTGAAGCCAGTTACCTTCGGAAAAAGAGTTGGTAGCTCTTGATCCGGCAAACAAACCACCGCTG
GTAGCGGTGGTTTTTTTGTTTGCAAGCAGCAGATTACGCGCAGAAAAAAAGGATCTCAAGAAGATCCTTT
GATCTTTTCTACGGGGTCTGACGCTCAGTGGAACGAAAACTCACGTTAAGGGATTTTGGTCATGAGATTA
TCAAAAAGGATCTTCACCTAGATCCTTTTAAATTAAAAATGAAGTTTTAAATCAATCTAAAGTATATATG
AGTAAACTTGGTCTGACAGTTACCAATGCTTAATCAGTGAGGCACCTATCTCAGCGATCTGTCTATTTCG
TTCATCCATAGTTGCCTGACTCCCCGTCGTGTAGATAACTACGATACGGGAGGGCTTACCATCTGGCCCC
AGTGCTGCAATGATACCGCGAGACCCACGCTCACCGGCTCCAGATTTATCAGCAATAAACCAGCCAGCCG
GAAGGGCCGAGCGCAGAAGTGGTCCTGCAACTTTATCCGCCTCCATCCAGTCTATTAATTGTTGCCGGGA
AGCTAGAGTAAGTAGTTCGCCAGTTAATAGTTTGCGCAACGTTGTTGCCATTGCTACAGGCATCGTGGTG
TCACGCTCGTCGTTTGGTATGGCTTCATTCAGCTCCGGTTCCCAACGATCAAGGCGAGTTACATGATCCC
CCATGTTGTGCAAAAAAGCGGTTAGCTCCTTCGGTCCTCCGATCGTTGTCAGAAGTAAGTTGGCCGCAGT
GTTATCACTCATGGTTATGGCAGCACTGCATAATTCTCTTACTGTCATGCCATCCGTAAGATGCTTTTCT
GTGACTGGTGAGTACTCAACCAAGTCATTCTGAGAATAGTGTATGCGGCGACCGAGTTGCTCTTGCCCGG
CGTCAATACGGGATAATACCGCGCCACATAGCAGAACTTTAAAAGTGCTCATCATTGGAAAACGTTCTTC
GGGGCGAAAACTCTCAAGGATCTTACCGCTGTTGAGATCCAGTTCGATGTAACCCACTCGTGCACCCAAC
TGATCTTCAGCATCTTTTACTTTCACCAGCGTTTCTGGGTGAGCAAAAACAGGAAGGCAAAATGCCGCAA
AAAAGGGAATAAGGGCGACACGGAAATGTTGAATACTCATACTCTTCCTTTTTCAATATTATTGAAGCAT
TTATCAGGGTTATTGTCTCATGAGCGGATACATATTTGAATGTATTTAGAAAAATAAACAAATAGGGGTT
CCGCGCACATTTCCCCGAAAAGTGCCACCTGGGTCGACATTGATTATTGACTAGAT
